Addgene plasmid #145253: pGAL4-DBD-TBX1-Adel-IDR
Purpose: Expresses fusion of GAL4 DNA-binding domain and TBX1-Adel IDR
Depositing lab: Denes Hnisz. Depositing organization: Max Planck Institute for Molecular Genetics. Publication: Unblending of Transcriptional Condensates in Human Repeat Expansion Disease. Basu S, Mackowiak SD, Niskanen H, Knezevic D, Asimi V, Grosswendt S, Geertsema H, Ali S, Jerkovic I, Ewers H, Mundlos S, Meissner A, Ibrahim DM, Hnisz D. Cell. 2020 May 28;181(5):1062-1079.e30. doi: 10.1016/j.cell.2020.04.018. Epub 2020 May 7. PubMed 32386547.
Backbone
  Vector backbone: pcDNA3.1
  Vector type: Mammalian Expression
Growth in bacteria
  Bacterial resistance: Ampicillin, 100 μg/mL
  Growth temperature: 37°C
  Growth strain: DH5alpha
  Copy number: High Copy
Gene/Insert
  Gene/Insert name: TBX1-Adel-IDR
  Species: H. sapiens (human)
  Mutation: A-repeats deleted
  Entrez Gene: TBX1 (a.k.a. CAFS, CATCH22, CTHM, DGCR, DGS, DORV, TBX1C, TGA, VCF, VCFS)
  Cloning method: Restriction Enzyme; 5′ cloning site Unknown (unknown if destroyed)
  Sequencing primers: 5′ agactgatatgcctctaaca; 3′ GAGAAAGGAAGGGAAGAAAGCG
Terms and licenses: Academic/Nonprofit Terms; Industry Terms: Not Available to Industry
How to cite: pGAL4-DBD-TBX1-Adel-IDR was a gift from Denes Hnisz (Addgene plasmid # 145253 ; http://n2t.net/addgene:145253 ; RRID:Addgene_145253)
