[The description below was written by a language model from this plasmid's Addgene catalogue record and pLannotate feature annotations shown in this document.]
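Description:
pGAL4-DBD-TBX1-Adel-IDR is a mammalian expression plasmid built on the pcDNA3.1 backbone that produces a fusion of the yeast GAL4 DNA-binding domain with the intrinsically disordered region (IDR) of human TBX1 in which the alanine repeats have been deleted. The sequenced plasmid is about 6.4 kb. It is propagated in E. coli from a high-copy ColE1/pUC-type origin under ampicillin selection (AmpR with its own bla promoter). It also carries an f1 origin for single-stranded DNA production. For selection in mammalian cells, an SV40 early promoter drives a neomycin/kanamycin phosphotransferase gene followed by an SV40 polyadenylation signal. Small annotated fragments of ble, lacI, an HIV-1 LTR and bom appear to be backbone remnants or short sequence matches rather than functional parts.

The expression cassette uses the CMV immediate early enhancer and promoter, followed by a T7 promoter, to drive the GAL4 DNA-binding domain reading into the TBX1 segment, and it ends in the bovine growth hormone polyadenylation signal. An SP6 promoter lies in the reverse orientation downstream of the insert. The automated annotation labels the TBX1 portion by homology to the mouse protein and overlaps it with the end of the GAL4 feature, but the catalogue entry gives the insert species as human.

Tethering a protein region through the GAL4 DNA-binding domain allows its activity to be assessed at GAL4 binding sites (UAS), typically in a co-transfected reporter, although the record does not describe a specific assay. The construct comes from a study of transcriptional condensates in human repeat expansion disease, where this alanine-deleted variant would plausibly be compared with other versions of the TBX1 IDR.
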