Features (pLannotate 1.2.2; 22 found; start..end, strand, type, name):
      1..380     +  enhancer       CMV enhancer: human cytomegalovirus immediate early enhancer
    381..584     +  promoter       CMV promoter: human cytomegalovirus (CMV) immediate early promoter
    580..613     +  LTR            5' LTR (truncated) (fragment): truncated 5' long terminal repeat (LTR) from HIV-1
    629..647     +  promoter       T7 promoter: promoter for bacteriophage T7 RNA polymerase
    710..1150    +  CDS            GAL4 DNA binding domain: DNA binding domain of the GAL4 transcriptional activator; Saccharomyces cerevisiae GAL4 (truncated)
   1076..1696    +  CDS            Tbx1 (fragment): TBX1_MOUSE - Experimental evidence at protein level: Swiss-Prot protein existence level 1. Probable transcriptional regulator involved in developmental processes. Is required for normal development of the pharyngeal arch arteries. From Mus musculus (Mouse).
   1721..1739    -  promoter       SP6 promoter: promoter for bacteriophage SP6 RNA polymerase
   1765..1989    +  polyA_signal   bGH poly(A) signal: bovine growth hormone polyadenylation signal
   1993..2014    +  promoter       SV40 promoter (fragment): SV40 enhancer and early promoter
   2035..2463    +  rep_origin     f1 ori (sequence partly withheld): f1 bacteriophage origin of replication; arrow indicates direction of (+) strand synthesis
   2477..2806    +  promoter       SV40 promoter: SV40 enhancer and early promoter
   2873..3664    +  CDS            neo: KKA2_KLEPN - Also known as kan, nptII. Experimental evidence at protein level: Swiss-Prot protein existence level 1. Resistance to kanamycin, neomycin, paromomycin, ribostamycin, butirosin and gentamicin B. From Klebsiella pneumoniae.
   3688..3846    +  CDS            ble (fragment): BLE_KLEPN - Experimental evidence at protein level: Swiss-Prot protein existence level 1. Binding protein with a strong affinity to the bleomycin family of antibiotics. Binds to CL990; an antimitotic-antibiotic compound. From Klebsiella pneumoniae.
   3841..3962    +  polyA_signal   SV40 poly(A) signal: SV40 polyadenylation signal
   4035..4051    -  protein_bind   lac operator: The lac repressor binds to the lac operator to inhibit transcription in E. coli. This inhibition can be relieved by adding lactose or isopropyl-β-D-thiogalactopyranoside (IPTG). lac repressor encoded by lacI
   4059..4089    -  promoter       lac promoter: promoter for the E. coli lac operon
   4104..4125    -  protein_bind   CAP binding site: CAP binding activates transcription in the presence of cAMP. E. coli catabolite activator protein
   4138..4230    -  CDS            lacI (fragment): lac repressor; lacI; The lac repressor binds to the lac operator to inhibit transcription in E. coli. This inhibition can be relieved by adding lactose or isopropyl-β-D-thiogalactopyranoside (IPTG).
   4413..5001    -  rep_origin     ori: high-copy-number ColE1/pMB1/pBR322/pUC origin of replication
   5172..6032    -  CDS            AmpR: β-lactamase; bla; confers resistance to ampicillin, carbenicillin, and related antibiotics
   6033..6137    -  promoter       AmpR promoter: bla
   6196..6248    -  misc_feature   bom (fragment): basis of mobility region from pBR322
>Addgene plasmid #145253 | pGAL4-DBD-TBX1-Adel-IDR | addgene full sequence | sequence record 311297 | Addgene NGS Result
GACATTGATTATTGACTAGTTATTAATAGTAATCAATTACGGGGTCATTAGTTCATAGCCCATATATGGA
GTTCCGCGTTACATAACTTACGGTAAATGGCCCGCCTGGCTGACCGCCCAACGACCCCCGCCCATTGACG
TCAATAATGACGTATGTTCCCATAGTAACGCCAATAGGGACTTTCCATTGACGTCAATGGGTGGAGTATT
TACGGTAAACTGCCCACTTGGCAGTACATCAAGTGTATCATATGCCAAGTACGCCCCCTATTGACGTCAA
TGACGGTAAATGGCCCGCCTGGCATTATGCCCAGTACATGACCTTATGGGACTTTCCTACTTGGCAGTAC
ATCTACGTATTAGTCATCGCTATTACCATGGTGATGCGGTTTTGGCAGTACATCAATGGGCGTGGATAGC
GGTTTGACTCACGGGGATTTCCAAGTCTCCACCCCATTGACGTCAATGGGAGTTTGTTTTGGCACCAAAA
TCAACGGGACTTTCCAAAATGTCGTAACAACTCCGCCCCATTGACGCAAATGGGCGGTAGGCGTGTACGG
TGGGAGGTCTATATAAGCAGAGCTCTCTGGCTAACTAGAGAACCCACTGCTTACTGGCTTATCGAAATTA
ATACGACTCACTATAGGGAGACCCAAGCTTGGTACCGAGCTCGGATCCACTAGTAACGGCCGCCAGTGTG
CTGGAATTCATGAAGCTACTGTCTTCTATCGAACAAGCATGCGATATTTGCCGACTTAAAAAGCTCAAGT
GCTCCAAAGAAAAACCGAAGTGCGCCAAGTGTCTGAAGAACAACTGGGAGTGTCGCTACTCTCCCAAAAC
CAAAAGGTCTCCGCTGACTAGGGCACATCTGACAGAAGTGGAATCAAGGCTAGAAAGACTGGAACAGCTA
TTTCTACTGATTTTTCCTCGAGAAGACCTTGACATGATTTTGAAAATGGATTCTTTACAGGATATAAAAG
CATTGTTAACAGGATTATTTGTACAAGATAATGTGAATAAAGATGCCGTCACAGATAGATTGGCTTCAGT
GGAGACTGATATGCCTCTAACATTGAGACAGCATAGAATAAGTGCGACATCATCATCGGAAGAGAGTAGT
AACAAAGGTCAAAGACAGTTGACTGTATCGGCGATCGCTGACCCTGAAGACTGGCCGAGGAACCATAGGC
CAGGCGCACTCCCCCTTATGAGTGCCTTCGCTCGATCCAGAAATCCGGTCGCAAGTCCAACACAACCATC
TGGAACCGAGAAAGATGCAGCTGAAGCACGACGGGAGTTCCAGCGAGATGCCGGGGGACCTGCAGTACTG
GGTGATCCCGCACATCCTCCCCAACTTTTGGCGAGAGTATTGAGTCCCTCCCTTCCTGGTGCTGGAGGAG
CTGGCGGTCTCGTACCACTTCCAGGAGCGCCGGGTGGTCGGCCATCCCCGCCTAACCCAGAACTCCGACT
TGAGGCTCCAGGCGCTTCCGAACCGCTGCATCATCATCCGTACAAGTACCCTTACGATCATTACCTGGGC
GCTAAGAGCAGACCGGCTCCGTACCCTCTGCCGGGCCTCAGAGGACATGGGTATCACCCTCACGCGCACC
CGCACCACCATCACCATCCTGTGTCACCGAACATGTATTCCAGCGCGGGGGCCGCTCCTCCTGGTAGCTA
CGATTACTGTCCTAGATGACGTACGTCTAGAGGGCCCTATTCTATAGTGTCACCTAAATGCTAGAGCTCG
CTGATCAGCCTCGACTGTGCCTTCTAGTTGCCAGCCATCTGTTGTTTGCCCCTCCCCCGTGCCTTCCTTG
ACCCTGGAAGGTGCCACTCCCACTGTCCTTTCCTAATAAAATGAGGAAATTGCATCGCATTGTCTGAGTA
GGTGTCATTCTATTCTGGGGGGTGGGGTGGGGCAGGACAGCAAGGGGGAGGATTGGGAAGACAATAGCAG
GCATGCTGGGGATGCGGTGGGCTCTATGGCTTCTGAGGCGGAAAGAACCAGCTGGGGCTCTAGGGGGTAT
CCCC
[124 nt withheld, positions 2035-2158]
C
[91 nt withheld, positions 2160-2250]
A
[49 nt withheld, positions 2252-2300]
CCTTTGACGTTGGAGTCCACGTTCTTT
[37 nt withheld, positions 2328-2364]
ACCCTATCTCGGTCTATTCTTTTGATTTATAAGGGATTTTGCCGATTTCGGCCTATTGGTTAAAAAATGA
GCTGATTTAACAAAAATTTAACGCGAATTAATTCTGTGGAATGTGTGTCAGTTAGGGTGTGGAAAGTCCC
CAGGCTCCCCAGCAGGCAGAAGTATGCAAAGCATGCATCTCAATTAGTCAGCAACCAGGTGTGGAAAGTC
CCCAGGCTCCCCAGCAGGCAGAAGTATGCAAAGCATGCATCTCAATTAGTCAGCAACCATAGTCCCGCCC
CTAACTCCGCCCATCCCGCCCCTAACTCCGCCCAGTTCCGCCCATTCTCCGCCCCATGGCTGACTAATTT
TTTTTATTTATGCAGAGGCCGAGGCCGCCTCTGCCTCTGAGCTATTCCAGAAGTAGTGAGGAGGCTTTTT
TGGAGGCCTAGGCTTTTGCAAAAAGCTCCCGGGAGCTTGTATATCCATTTTCGGATCTGATCAAGAGACA
GGATGAGGATCGTTTCGCATGATTGAACAAGATGGATTGCACGCAGGTTCTCCGGCCGCTTGGGTGGAGA
GGCTATTCGGCTATGACTGGGCACAACAGACAATCGGCTGCTCTGATGCCGCCGTGTTCCGGCTGTCAGC
GCAGGGGCGCCCGGTTCTTTTTGTCAAGACCGACCTGTCCGGTGCCCTGAATGAACTGCAGGACGAGGCA
GCGCGGCTATCGTGGCTGGCCACGACGGGCGTTCCTTGCGCAGCTGTGCTCGACGTTGTCACTGAAGCGG
GAAGGGACTGGCTGCTATTGGGCGAAGTGCCGGGGCAGGATCTCCTGTCATCTCACCTTGCTCCTGCCGA
GAAAGTATCCATCATGGCTGATGCAATGCGGCGGCTGCATACGCTTGATCCGGCTACCTGCCCATTCGAC
CACCAAGCGAAACATCGCATCGAGCGAGCACGTACTCGGATGGAAGCCGGTCTTGTCGATCAGGATGATC
TGGACGAAGAGCATCAGGGGCTCGCGCCAGCCGAACTGTTCGCCAGGCTCAAGGCGCGCATGCCCGACGG
CGAGGATCTCGTCGTGACCCATGGCGATGCCTGCTTGCCGAATATCATGGTGGAAAATGGCCGCTTTTCT
GGATTCATCGACTGTGGCCGGCTGGGTGTGGCGGACCGCTATCAGGACATAGCGTTGGCTACCCGTGATA
TTGCTGAAGAGCTTGGCGGCGAATGGGCTGACCGCTTCCTCGTGCTTTACGGTATCGCCGCTCCCGATTC
GCAGCGCATCGCCTTCTATCGCCTTCTTGACGAGTTCTTCTGAGCGGGACTCTGGGGTTCGAAATGACCG
ACCAAGCGACGCCCAACCTGCCATCACGAGATTTCGATTCCACCGCCGCCTTCTATGAAAGGTTGGGCTT
CGGAATCGTTTTCCGGGACGCCGGCTGGATGATCCTCCAGCGCGGGGATCTCATGCTGGAGTTCTTCGCC
CACCCCAACTTGTTTATTGCAGCTTATAATGGTTACAAATAAAGCAATAGCATCACAAATTTCACAAATA
AAGCATTTTTTTCACTGCATTCTAGTTGTGGTTTGTCCAAACTCATCAATGTATCTTATCATGTCTGTAT
ACCGTCGACCTCTAGCTAGAGCTTGGCGTAATCATGGTCATAGCTGTTTCCTGTGTGAAATTGTTATCCG
CTCACAATTCCACACAACATACGAGCCGGAAGCATAAAGTGTAAAGCCTGGGGTGCCTAATGAGTGAGCT
AACTCACATTAATTGCGTTGCGCTCACTGCCCGCTTTCCAGTCGGGAAACCTGTCGTGCCAGCTGCATTA
ATGAATCGGCCAACGCGCGGGGAGAGGCGGTTTGCGTATTGGGCGCTCTTCCGCTTCCTCGCTCACTGAC
TCGCTGCGCTCGGTCGTTCGGCTGCGGCGAGCGGTATCAGCTCACTCAAAGGCGGTAATACGGTTATCCA
CAGAATCAGGGGATAACGCAGGAAAGAACATGTGAGCAAAAGGCCAGCAAAAGGCCAGGAACCGTAAAAA
GGCCGCGTTGCTGGCGTTTTTCCATAGGCTCCGCCCCCCTGACGAGCATCACAAAAATCGACGCTCAAGT
CAGAGGTGGCGAAACCCGACAGGACTATAAAGATACCAGGCGTTTCCCCCTGGAAGCTCCCTCGTGCGCT
CTCCTGTTCCGACCCTGCCGCTTACCGGATACCTGTCCGCCTTTCTCCCTTCGGGAAGCGTGGCGCTTTC
TCATAGCTCACGCTGTAGGTATCTCAGTTCGGTGTAGGTCGTTCGCTCCAAGCTGGGCTGTGTGCACGAA
CCCCCCGTTCAGCCCGACCGCTGCGCCTTATCCGGTAACTATCGTCTTGAGTCCAACCCGGTAAGACACG
ACTTATCGCCACTGGCAGCAGCCACTGGTAACAGGATTAGCAGAGCGAGGTATGTAGGCGGTGCTACAGA
GTTCTTGAAGTGGTGGCCTAACTACGGCTACACTAGAAGAACAGTATTTGGTATCTGCGCTCTGCTGAAG
CCAGTTACCTTCGGAAAAAGAGTTGGTAGCTCTTGATCCGGCAAACAAACCACCGCTGGTAGCGGTGGTT
TTTTTGTTTGCAAGCAGCAGATTACGCGCAGAAAAAAAGGATCTCAAGAAGATCCTTTGATCTTTTCTAC
GGGGTCTGACGCTCAGTGGAACGAAAACTCACGTTAAGGGATTTTGGTCATGAGATTATCAAAAAGGATC
TTCACCTAGATCCTTTTAAATTAAAAATGAAGTTTTAAATCAATCTAAAGTATATATGAGTAAACTTGGT
CTGACAGTTACCAATGCTTAATCAGTGAGGCACCTATCTCAGCGATCTGTCTATTTCGTTCATCCATAGT
TGCCTGACTTCCCGTCGTGTAGATAACTACGATACGGGAGGGCTTACCATCTGGCCCCAGTGCTGCAATG
ATACCGCGAGACCCACGCTCACCGGCTCCAGATTTATCAGCAATAAACCAGCCAGCCGGAAGGGCCGAGC
GCAGAAGTGGTCCTGCAACTTTATCCGCCTCCATCCAGTCTATTAATTGTTGCCGGGAAGCTAGAGTAAG
TAGTTCGCCAGTTAATAGTTTGCGCAACGTTGTTGCCATTGCTACAGGCATCGTGGTGTCACGCTCGTCG
TTTGGTATGGCTTCATTCAGCTCCGGTTCCCAACGATCAAGGCGAGTTACATGATCCCCCATGTTGTGCA
AAAAAGCGGTTAGCTCCTTCGGTCCTCCGATCGTTGTCAGAAGTAAGTTGGCCGCAGTGTTATCACTCAT
GGTTATGGCAGCACTGCATAATTCTCTTACTGTCATGCCATCCGTAAGATGCTTTTCTGTGACTGGTGAG
TACTCAACCAAGTCATTCTGAGAATAGTGTATGCGGCGACCGAGTTGCTCTTGCCCGGCGTCAATACGGG
ATAATACCGCGCCACATAGCAGAACTTTAAAAGTGCTCATCATTGGAAAACGTTCTTCGGGGCGAAAACT
CTCAAGGATCTTACCGCTGTTGAGATCCAGTTCGATGTAACCCACTCGTGCACCCAACTGATCTTCAGCA
TCTTTTACTTTCACCAGCGTTTCTGGGTGAGCAAAAACAGGAAGGCAAAATGCCGCAAAAAAGGGAATAA
GGGCGACACGGAAATGTTGAATACTCATACTCTTCCTTTTTCAATATTATTGAAGCATTTATCAGGGTTA
TTGTCTCATGAGCGGATACATATTTGAATGTATTTAGAAAAATAAACAAATAGGGGTTCCGCGCACATTT
CCCCGAAAAGTGCCACCTGACGTCGACGGATCGGGAGATCTCCCGATCCCCTATGGTGCACTCTCAGTAC
AATCTGCTCTGATGCCGCATAGTTAAGCCAGTATCTGCTCCCTGCTTGTGTGTTGGAGGTCGCTGAGTAG
TGCGCGAGCAAAATTTAAGCTACAACAAGGCAAGGCTTGACCGACAATTGCATGAAGAATCTGCTTAGGG
TTAGGCGTTTTGCGCTGCTTCGCGATGTACGGGCCAGATATACGCGTT
